Addgene plasmid #33335: pMSCV-Atoh1ER-IRES-GFP
Depositing lab: Martine Roussel & Charles Sherr. Depositing organization: St. Jude Children's Research Hospital. Publication: Atoh1 inhibits neuronal differentiation and collaborates with Gli1 to generate medulloblastoma-initiating cells. Ayrault O, Zhao H, Zindy F, Qu C, Sherr CJ, Roussel MF. Cancer Res. 2010 Jul 1;70(13):5618-27. Epub 2010 Jun 1. 10.1158/0008-5472.CAN-09-3740 PubMed 20516124.
Backbone
  Vector backbone: pMSCV-IRES-GFP
  Backbone manufacturer: Addgene plasmid #33336
  Backbone size w/o insert (bp): 6575
  Vector type: Mammalian Expression, Retroviral
Growth in bacteria
  Bacterial resistance: Ampicillin, 100 μg/mL
  Growth temperature: 37°C
  Growth strain: Stbl3
  Copy number: Unknown
Gene/Insert
  Gene/Insert name: Atoh1
  Species: M. musculus (mouse)
  Insert size (bp): 1200
  Entrez Gene: Atoh1 (a.k.a. Hath1, MATH-1, Math1, bHLHa14)
  Tag / fusion protein: ER (C terminal on insert)
  Cloning method: Restriction Enzyme; 5′ cloning site EcoRI (not destroyed); 3′ cloning site EcoRI (not destroyed)
  Sequencing primers: 5′ pLXSN 5'
Terms and licenses: Academic/Nonprofit Terms; Industry Terms: Not Available to Industry
Depositor comments: ER = estrogen-responsive element engineered to be induced by 4-hydroxytamoxifen (4-HT)
How to cite: pMSCV-Atoh1ER-IRES-GFP was a gift from Martine Roussel & Charles Sherr (Addgene plasmid # 33335 ; http://n2t.net/addgene:33335 ; RRID:Addgene_33335)
