[The description below was written by a language model from this plasmid's Addgene catalogue record.]
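Description:
pMSCV-Atoh1ER-IRES-GFP is a murine stem cell virus (MSCV)-based retroviral vector for mammalian expression, built on the pMSCV-IRES-GFP backbone (about 6.6 kb without insert). It is propagated in bacteria under ampicillin selection. The record gives no feature table, so the bacterial origin of replication and copy number are not stated. As is typical for MSCV vectors, transcription of the payload is expected to be driven by the viral long terminal repeat, although the record does not name the promoter explicitly. Delivery to target cells is by packaging the vector genome into retroviral particles, followed by stable integration.

The insert is mouse Atoh1 (also known as Math1), a basic helix-loop-helix transcription factor, recorded as roughly 1.2 kb and cloned into an EcoRI site that is preserved on both sides. Because the same enzyme flanks the insert, its orientation cannot be inferred from the cloning sites alone. Atoh1 is fused at its C terminus to an ER module, which the depositor describes as an estrogen-responsive element engineered to be induced by 4-hydroxytamoxifen. Fusions of this kind generally keep the protein inactive until the ligand is added, allowing its activity to be switched on at a chosen time. Downstream, an IRES permits cap-independent translation of GFP from the same transcript, so fluorescence marks transduced cells and allows them to be tracked or sorted. The associated publication concerns Atoh1 blocking neuronal differentiation and cooperating with Gli1 to generate medulloblastoma-initiating cells, consistent with use of this construct for conditional Atoh1 activation in transduced cells.
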