>Addgene plasmid #33335 | pMSCV-Atoh1ER-IRES-GFP | addgene partial sequence | sequence record 41630 | pLXSN-5
TCCTTCTCTAGGCGCCGGAATTGGGATCCCAGTGTGGTGGTACGTAGGAATTGATGTCCCGCCTGCTGCA
TGCAGAAGAGTGGGCTGAGGTAAAAGAGTTGGGGGACCACCATCGCCATCCCCAGCCGCACCACGTCCCG
CCGCTGACGCCACAGCCACCTGCTACCCTGCAGGCGAGAGACCTTCCCGTCTACCCGGCAGAACTGTCCC
TCCTGGATAGCACCGACCCACGCGCCTGGCTGACTCCCACTTTGCAGGGCCTCTGCACGGCACGCGCCGC
CCAGTATCTGCTGCATTCTCCCGAGCTGGGTGCCTCCGAGGCCGCGGCGCCCCGGGACGAGGCTGACAGC
CAGGGTGAGCTGGTAAGGAGAAGCGGCTGTGGCGGCCTCAGCAAGAGCCCCGGGCCCGTCAAAGTACGGG
AACAGCTGTGCAAGCTGAAGGGTGGGGTTGTAGTGGACGAGCTTGGCTGCAGCCGCCAGCGAGCCCCTTC
CAGCAAACAGGTGAATGGGGTACAGAAGCAAAGGAGGCTGGCAGCAAACGCAAGGGAACGGCGCAGGATG
CACGGGCTGAACCACGCCTTCGACCAGCTGCGCAACGTTATCCCGTCCTTCAACAACGACAAGAAGCTGT
CCAAATATGAGACCCTACAGATGGCCCAGATCTACATCAACGCTCTGTCGGAGTTGCTGCAGACTCCCAA
TGTCGGAGAGCAACCGCCGCCGCCCACAGCTTCCTGCAAAAATGACCACCATCACCTTCGCACCGCCTCC
TCCTATGAAGGAGG
