>Addgene plasmid #33335 | pMSCV-Atoh1ER-IRES-GFP | addgene partial sequence | sequence record 42216 | IRES-R 5'-CCTCACATTGCCAAAAGACG-3'
ACGCACACCGGCCTTATTCCAAGCGGCTTCGGCCAGTAACGTTAGGGGGGGGGCGGAATTGATCCCGCTC
GAGATCTGAATTGTCAGATCGTGTTGGGGAAGCCCTCTGCTTCCGGGGGTATGTAGTANGTTTGTAAGGA
ATGTGCTGAAGTGGAGCTGGTGGTGGCCAGCTGGGTCTGGCTGGGCTCCTCTGGGGGCACTCCCATGCGA
CTGGCTGGGGCATGAAGGCGGTGGGCATCCAACATCTCCAGGAGCAGGTCATANAGGGGTACCACGTTCT
TGCATTTCATGTTGTANAGATGCTCCATGCGTTTGTTACTCATATGCCGGATATGGGAAAGAATGAGAAG
GAGCTGANCTAGGCGGCGATGCTGCTGCTGCAGAGTCAGGCCAGCTTTGGCCATCAGGTGGATCAAAGTG
TCTGTGATCTTGTCCAGGACACGGTGGATGTGGTCCTTCTCTTCCAGANACTTCAAGGTGCTGGACAGAA
ACGTGTACACTCCGGAATTAAGCAAAATGATGGATTTGAGGCACACAAACTCTTCACCCTGCAGGTTCAT
CATGCGGAACCGACTTGACGTAGCAAGCAACATGTCAAAGATCTCCACCATGCCTTCCACACATTTACCT
TGATTCCTGTCCAGGAGCAAGTTAGGAGCAAACAGGAGCTTCCCCGGGTGTTCCATGGAGCGCCAGACGA
GACCAATCATCAGAATCTCCAGCCAGGCACACTCGAGAAGGTGGACCTGATCATGGAGATTCAAGTCCCC
AAAGCCTGGCACTCTCTTTGCCCAGTTGATCATATGAACCAGCTCCCTATCTGCT
