>Addgene plasmid #33335 | pMSCV-Atoh1ER-IRES-GFP | addgene partial sequence | sequence record 42607 | pLXSN-5
GCGCCGGAATTGGGATCCCAGNTGTGGTGGTACGTAGGAATTGATGTCCCGCCTGCTGCATGCAGAAGAG
TGGGCTGAGGTAAAAGAGTTGGGGGACCACCATCGCCATCCCCAGCCGCACCACGTCCCGCCGCTGACGC
CACAGCCACCTGCTACCCTGCAGGCGAGAGACCTTCCCGTCTACCCGGCAGAACTGTCCCTCCTGGATAG
CACCGACCCACGCGCCTGGCTGACTCCCACTTTGCAGGGCCTCTGCACGGCACGCGCCGCCCAGTATCTG
CTGCATTCTCCCGAGCTGGGTGCCTCCGAGGCCGCGGCGCCCCGGGACGAGGCTGACAGCCAGGGTGAGC
TGGTAAGGAGAAGCGGCTGTGGCGGCCTCAGCAAGAGCCCCGGGCCCGTCAAAGTACGGGAACAGCTGTG
CAAGCTGAAGGGTGGGGTTGTAGTGGACGAGCTTGGCTGCAGCCGCCAGCGAGCCCCTTCCAGCAAACAG
GTGAATGGGGTACAGAAGCAAAGGAGGCTGGCAGCAAACGCAAGGGAACGGCGCAGGATGCACGGGCTGA
ACCACGCCTTCGACCAGCTGCGCAACGTTATCCCGTCCTTCAACAACGACAAGAAGCTGTCCAAATATGA
GACCCTACAGATGGCCCAGATCTACATCAACGCTCTGTCGGAGTTGCTGCAGACTCCCAATGTCGGAGAG
CAACCGCCGCCGCCCACAGCTTCCTGCAAAAATGACCACCATCACCTTCGCACCGCCTCCTCCTATGAAG
GANGTGCGGGCGCCTCTGCG
